>Addgene plasmid #237299 | pSB-XPRESSO-CaViar | addgene full sequence | sequence record 483821 | Addgene NGS Result
GGATCCCTATACAGTTGAAGTCGGAAGTTTACATACACTTAAGTTGGAGTCATTAAAACTCGTTTTTCAA
CTACTCCACAAATTTCTTGTTAACAAACAATAGTTTTGGCAAGTCAGTTAGGACATCTACTTTGTGCATG
ACACAAGTCATTTTTCCAACAATTGTTTACAGACAGATTATTTCACTTATAATTCACTGTATCACAATTC
CAGTGGGTCAGAAGTTTACATACACTAAGTTCGACTCCTCTGCAGAATGCGGCGATGTTTCGGTAAGGGG
TCCGCTATCTAGTAGGCCCAGCTGGTTCTTTCCGCCTCAGAAGCCATAGAGCCCACCGCATCCCCAGCAT
GCCTGCTATTGTCTTCCCAATCCTCCCCCTTGCTGTCCTGCCCCACCCCACCCCCCAGAATAGAATGACA
CCTACTCAGACAATGCGATGCAATTTCCTCATTTTATTAGGAAAGGACAGTGGGAGTGGCACCTTCCAGG
GTCAAGGAAGGCACGGGGGAGGGGCAAACAACAGATGGCTGGCAACTAGAAGGCACAGTCGAGGCTGATC
AGCGAGCTCAGGTCGACGGTATCGATGCGGGGAGGCGGCCCAAAGGGAGATCCGACTCGTCTGAGGGCGA
AGGCGAAGACGCGGAAGAGGCCGCAGAGCCGGCAGCAGGCCGCGGGAAGGAAGGTCCGCTGGATTGAGGG
CCGAAGGGACGTAGCAGAAGGACGTCCCGCGCAGAATCCAGGTGGCAACACAGGCGAGCAGCCAAGGAAA
GGACGATGATTTCCCCGACAACACCACGGAATTGTCAGTGCCCAACAGCCGAGCCCCTGTCCAGCAGCGG
GCAAGGCAGGCGGCGATGAGTTCCGCCGTGGCAATAGGGAGGGGGAAAGCGAAAGTCCCGGAAAGGAGCT
GACAGGTGGTGGCAATGCCCCAACCAGTGGGGGTTGCGTCAGCAAACACAGTGCACACCACGCCACGTTG
CCTGACAACGGGCCACAACTCCTCATAAAGAGACAGCAACCAGGATTTATACAAGGAGGAGAAAATGAAA
GCCATACGGGAAGCAATAGCATGATACAAAGGCATTAAAGCAGCGTATCCACATAGCGTAAAAGGAGCAA
CATAGTTAAGAATACCAGTCAATCTTTCACAAATTTTGTAATCCAGAGGTTGATTATCGAAAGCTTGGCC
TGACAGGCCGTCTTACACCTCGTTCTCGTAGCAGAACTTGTACTTCGCTGTCATCATTTGTACAAACTCT
TCGTAGTTTACCTGACCATCCCCATCGATGTCTGCTTCCCTGATCATTTCATCAACCTCTTCATCTGTTA
ACTTCTCTCCAAGGTTTGTCATCACGTGGCGAAGCTCTGCTGCACTGATGTAGCCATTGCCATCCTTATC
AAACACACCGAACGCTTCTCTAATTTCTTCTTCCGTGTCCCTGTATTTCATTTTTCTTGCCATCATTGTC
AGGAACTCAGGGAAGTCGATTGTGCCGTCACCGTCGGCATCTACTTCATTGATCATGTCCTGCAGCTCTG
CTTCTGTGGGGTTCTGCCCCAGAGACCGCATCACCGTCCCCAGCTCCTTGGTTGTTATTGTCCCATCCCC
GTCCTTGTCAAATAGGGAGAATTCCTCTTTAAATTCTGCGATCTGCTCTTCAGTCAGTTGGTCCGGCAGG
TTGTACTCCAGCTTGTGCCCCAGGATGTTGCCGTCCTCCTTGAAGTCGATGCCCTTCAGCTCGATGCGGT
TCACCAGGGTGTCGCCCTCGAACTTCACCTCGGCGCGGGTCTTGTAGTTGCCGTCGTCCTTGAAGAAGAT
GGTGCGCTCCTGGATGTAGCCTTCGGGCATGGCGGACTTGAAGAAGTCGTGCTGCTTCATGTGGTCGGGG
TAGCGGCTGAAGCACTGCACGCCGTAGGTCAGGGTGGTCACGAGGGTGGGCCAGGGCACGGGCAGCTTGC
CGGTGGTGCAGATGAACTTCAGGGTCAGCTTGCCGTAGGTGGCATCGCCCTCACCCTCGCCGGACACGCT
GAACTTGTGGCCGTTTACGTCGCCGTCCAGCTCGACCAGGATGGGCACCACCCCGGTGAACAGCTCCTCG
CCCTTGCTCACCATGCTCCCTCCGGTACCGCCCTTGTACAGCTCGTCCATGCCGAGAGTGATCCCGGCGG
CGGTCACGAACTCCAGCAGGACCATGTGATCGCGCTTCTCGTTGGGGTCTTTCGAAAGTTTGGACTGCAC
GCTCAGGTAGTGGTTGTCGGGCAGCAGCACGGGGCCGTCGCCGATGGGGGTGTTCTGCTGGTAGTGGTAG
GCGAGCTGCACGCCGCCGTCCTCGATGTTGTGGCGGATCTTGAAGTTCGCCTTGATGCCGTTCTTCTGCT
TGTCGGCCTTGATATAGACGTTCTCGAGTGAGCTCAGCCGACCTATAGCTCTGACTGCGTGACCTGTCTT
ATTCCACTTACGACGTGATGAGTCGACCATGGTGGCGAGATCCTTATCGTCATCGTCGTACAGATCCCGA
CCCATTTGCTGTCCACCAGTCATGCTAGCCATACCATGATGATGATGATGATGAGAACCCATCACGTTGA
TGTCGATCTGGTCCAGGGGGATGTACTCGCCCTCGCTGGTGATCCTGCTCTTGGCGGCCGCCTTGCTCAC
TGCTACTACCGGTCGGTCGGCGGCACTGACATCGGCACCGGCACTGGGTTCTGGTGCCTCGGTGTCGCCC
AGAATAGCCCGGGATCTCAACAGGATAAAGCCAAAGCCGACCTTGGCAGTCACGTCCAACACCATAAACA
GCAGAGTTTCGATGCCCAGGCCCACCACGCCAGCGCCCTCAGTGCCTATGATCCACAGGATAGGGTAAGC
GGTCCACAGCACCAAGACCAGAGCTGTCAGGGTGTTAAAGGTAGATGCCACCTCGGGGCCCCGCTCCTTT
GCAGCAGATCGCAGGGATGTAGCCAGAACATAGAGCACCACTATCATGCAAATTGTAGAGAACAACCACC
AACTGTATCTGGCTATGGCCGTGTGGCTCAAGGCTCCGATGAGGCCAGTGACGATCATCAGGGCGTCCAC
ACCCACCAGGGTGCCGATGGTCACCCGATCCACCTTAGCGAGAAGGGCCAGGTGCAGCAGCAGAAGTGGG
GTGGTAAACAGCCATTGGGCGTACCTGGCATAATAGATATCCAACATTTCGCCCCCGACGGACACCTCAG
TAAGCCCGATACCAAAGAACATAGACAGATATGCGGCGGATGCGATTCCGGACACCAGGATAGTCACAGC
GTAATATTCCCGGGCATCCTTATCGGTGACTCCCCATCCGCGGACCAGAAAGTAGAAGGTTCCAATCAGC
ATCAGCAGAGTGCCGATGCCCAGCCACAGGGTTTCAGGTCTGCCGTCACCCAGTAGGTCGTAACCAGCCT
GCAGAGCGATGGGGTCGGTGCTGTCCAGGCCCAGCAGGGGGTTGGGGATGGGCTTGCCCATGGTGGCGGC
CTCAGAGGCCAACAGCGGCCGCGATATCCTCGAGGAATTCTTTGCCAAAATGATGAGACAGCACAATAAC
CAGCACGTTGCCCAGGAGCTGTAGGAAAAAGAAGAAGGCATGAACATGGTTAGCAGAGGCTCTAGAGCCG
CCGGTCACACGCCAGAAGCCGAACCCCGCCCTGCCCCGTCCCCCCCGAAGGCAGCCGTCCCCCCGCGGAC
AGCCCCGAGGCTGGAGAGGGAGAAGGGGACGGCGGCGCGGCGACGCACGAAGGCCCTCCCCGCCCATTTC
CTTCCTGCCGGCGCCGCACCGCTTCGCCCCGCGCCCGCTAGAGGGGGTGCGGCGGCGCCTCCCAGATTTC
GGCTCCGCACAGATTTGGGACAAAGGAAGTCCCTGCGCCCTCTCGCACGATTACCATAAAAGGCAATGGC
TGCGGCTCGCCGCGCCTCGACAGCCGCCGGCGCTCCGGGGGCCGCCGCGCCCCTCCCCCGAGCCCYCCCC
GGCCCGMGGCGGCCCCGCCCCGCCCGGCACCCCCACCTGCCGCCACCCCCCGCCCGGCACGGCGAGCCCC
GCGCCACGCCCCGTACGGAGCCCCGCACCCGAAGCCGGGCCGTGCTCAGCAACTCGGGGAGGGGGGTGCA
GGGGGGGTTGCAGCCCGACCGACGCGCCCACACCCCCTGCTCACCCCCCCACGCACACACCCCGCACGCA
GCCTTTGTTCCCCTCGCAGCCCCCCCCGCACCGCGGGGCACCGCCCCCGGCCGCGCTCCCCTCGCGCACA
CTGCGGAGCGCACAAAGCCCCGCGCCGCGCCCGCAGCGCTCACAGCCGCCGGGCAGCGCGGAGCCGCACG
CGGCGCTCCCCACGCACACACACACGCACGCACCCCCCGAGCCGCTCCCCCCGCACAAAGGGCCCTCCCG
GAGCCCCTCAAGGCTTTCACGCAGCCACAGAAAAGAAACAAGCCGTCATTAAACCAAGCGCTAATTACAG
CCCGGAGGAGAAGGGCCGTCCCGCCCGCTCACCTGTGGGAGTAACGCGGTCAGTCAGAGCCGGGGCGGGC
GGCGCGAGGCGGCGGCGGAGCGGGGCACGGGGCGAAGGCAGCGCGCAGCGACTCCCGCCCGCCGCGCGCT
TCGCTTTTTATAGGGCCGCCGCCGCCGCCGCCTCGCCATAAAAGGAAACTTTCGGAGCGCGCCGCTCTGA
TTGGCTGCCGCCGCACCTCTCCSCCTCSCCCCSCCCCSCCCCTCCCCCCCCCCCCCCCCCCCTGGGCGCG
CCCCCCCCCCCCCCCCGCCCCCATCGCTGCACAAAATAATTAAAAAATAAATAAATACAAAATTGGGGGT
GGGGAGGGGGGGGAGATGGGGAGAGTGAAGCAGAACGTGGGGCTCACCTCGACCATGGTAATAGCGATGA
CTAATACGTAGATGTACTGCCAAGTAGGAAAGTCCCATAAGGTCATGTACTGGGCATAATGCCAGGCGGG
CCATTTACCGTCATTGACGTCAATAGGGGGCGTACTTGGCATATGATACACTTGATGTACTGCCAAGTGG
GCAGTTTACCGTAAATACTCCACCCATTGACGTCAATGGAAAGTCCCTATTGGCGTTACTATGGGAACAT
ACGTCATTATTGACGTCAATGGGCGGGGGTCGTTGGGCGGTCAGCCAGGCGGGCCATTTACCGTAAGTTA
TGTAACGCGGAACTCCATATATGGGCTATGAACTAATGACCCCGTAATTGATTACTATTAATAACTAGTC
AATAATCAATGTCGACTCGTATTCCCGGGCTGCCAAGCAGAAAAGCCACCGCTGAGGAGACTCCGGTCAC
TGTCCTCGCCCCGCCTCCCCCTTCCCTCCCCTTGGGGACCACCGGGCGCCACGCCGCGAACGGTAAGTGC
CGCGGTCGTCGGCGCCTCCGCCCTCCCCCTAGGGCCCCAATTCCCAGCGGGCGCGGCGCCGGCCCCTCCC
CCCGCCGCGCGCGCGCCCGCTGCCCCGCCCTTCGTGGCCGCCCGGCGTGGGCGGTGCCACCCCTCCCCCC
GGCGGCCCCGCGCGCAGCTCCCGGCTCCCTCCCCCTTCGGATGTGGCTTGAGCTGTAGGCGCGGAGGGCC
GGAGACGCTGCAGACCCGCGACCCGGAGCAGCTCGGAGGCGGTGAAGTCGGTGGCTTTCCTTCTCTCTAG
CTCTCGCTCGCTGGTGGTGCTTCAGATGCCACACGCGTAGCTTATAATACCGGTTCAATTGCCGACCCCT
CCCCCCAACTTCTCGGGGACTGTGGGCGATGTGCGCTCTGCCCACTGACGGGCACCGGAGCCTCTAGGCG
AGACCCTGTCTCACAAAATAAAGTAAGCCCGGACTGAGTGCGGAAAGGCGGGCCTGGCGGGTCTGGTCTC
CCCATGCGGGCCACCAGAGGCCCTGCAGCCTTCAGTCGCTTGAAGGGGTAATGGCGCTTCCACTCACAAA
CATGGCGGACAGAGCGTGTGAACGAGATGAACAGCCCCTCAAAAATATGGCCGCCGAGGCTGGACGGCCG
TGCCCCAGCAGCACCGCCTCCGCGCCCCACGTGATCTCTCGCCGGGCACAGCGCTGACCGCGGAGGTCCA
ACCGGAAGAATGTCCGGATTGGACATTCGGAAGAGGGCCCGCCTTCCCTGGGGAATCTCTGCGCACGCGC
AGAACGCTTCGACCAATGAAAACACAGGAAGCCGTCCGCGCAACCGCGTTGCGTCACTTCTGCCGCCCCT
GTTTCAAGGTATATAGCCGTAGACGGAACTTCGCCTTTCTCTCGGCCTTAGCGCCATTTTTTTGGGTGAG
TGTTTTTTGGTTCCTGCGTTGGGATTCCGTGTACAATCCATAGACATCTGACCTCGGCACTTAGCATCAT
CACAGCAAACTAACTGTAGCCTTTCTCTCTTTCCCTGTAGAAACCTCTGCACCTGAGGCCACCATGTTGA
GCAAGGGCGAGGAGGTCATCAAAGAGTTCATGCGCTTCAAGGTGCGCATGGAGGGCTCCATGAACGGCCA
TGAGTTCGAGATCGAGGGCGAGGGCGAGGGCCGCCCCTACGAGGGCACCCAGACCGCCAAGCTGAAGGTG
ACCAAGGGCGGCCCCCTGCCCTTCGCCTGGGACATCCTGTCCCCCCAGTTCATGTACGGCTCCAAGGCGT
ACGTGAAGCACCCCGCCGACATCCCCGATTACAAGAAGCTGTCCTTCCCCGAGGGCTTCAAGTGGGAGCG
CGTGATGAACTTCGAGGACGGCGGTCTGGTGACCGTGACCCAGGACTCCTCCCTGCAGGACGGCACGCTG
ATCTACAAGGTGAAGATGCGCGGCACCAACTTCCCCCCCGACGGCCCCGTAATGCAGAAGAAGACAATGG
GCTGGGAGGCCTCCACCGAGCGCCTGTACCCCCGCGACGGCGTGCTGAAGGGCGAGATCCACCAGGCCCT
GAAGCTGAAGGACGGCGGCCACTACCTGGTGGAGTTCAAGACCATCTACATGGCCAAGAAGCCCGTGCAA
CTGCCCGGCTACTACTACGTGGACACCAAGCTGGACATCACCTCCCACAACGAGGACTACACCATCGTGG
AACAGTACGAGCGCTCCGAGGGCCGCCACCACCTGTTCCTGTACGGCATGGACGAGCTGTACAAGGGCAG
TGGAGCTACTAACTTCAGCCTGCTGAAGCAGGCTGGTGACGTCGAGGAGAATCCTGGCCCCATGACCGAG
TACAAGCCCACGGTGCGCCTCGCCACCCGCGACGACGTCCCCAGGGCCGTACGCACCCTCGCCGCCGCGT
TCGCCGACTACCCCGCCACGCGCCACACCGTCGATCCGGACCGCCACATCGAGCGGGTCACCGAGCTGCA
AGAACTCTTCCTCACGCGCGTCGGGCTCGACATCGGCAAGGTGTGGGTCGCGGACGACGGCGCCGCGGTG
GCGGTCTGGACCACGCCGGAGAGCGTCGAAGCGGGGGCGGTGTTCGCCGAGATCGGCCCGCGCATGGCCG
AGTTGAGCGGTTCCCGGCTGGCCGCGCAGCAACAGATGGAAGGCCTCCTGGCGCCGCACCGGCCCAAGGA
GCCCGCGTGGTTCCTGGCCACCGTCGGCGTCTCGCCCGACCACCAGGGCAAGGGTCTGGGCAGCGCCGTC
GTGCTCCCCGGAGTGGAGGCGGCCGAGCGCGCCGGGGTGCCCGCCTTCCTGGAGACCTCCGCGCCCCGCA
ACCTCCCCTTCTACGAGCGGCTCGGCTTCACCGTCACCGCCGACGTCGAGGTGCCCGAAGGACCGCGCAC
CTGGTGCATGACCCGCAAGCCCGGTGCCTGATTCGAAGGCCTGTCGTGAATTCACTCCTCAGGTGCAGGC
TGCCTATCAGAAGGTGGTGGCTGGTGTGGCCAATGCCCTGGCTCACAAATACCACTGAGATCTTTTTCCC
TCTGCCAAAAATTATGGGGACATCATGAAGCCCCTTGAGCATCTGACTTCTGGCTAATAAAGGAAATTTA
TTTTCATTGCAATAGTGTGTTGGAATTTTTTGTGTCTCTCACTCGGAAGGACATATGGGAGGGCAAATCA
TTTAAAACATCAGAATGAGTATTTGGTTTAGAGTTTGGCAACATATGCCATATGCTGGCTGCCATGAACT
AGCTACTCGGGACCCCTTACCGAAACATCGCCGCATTCTGCAGAGGAGTCGAGTGTATGTAAACTTCTGA
CCCACTGGGAATGTGATGAAAGAAATAAAAGCTGAAATGAATCATTCTCTCTACTATTATTCTGATATTT
CACATTCTTAAAATAAAGTGGTGATCCTAACTGACCTAAGACAGGGAATTTTTACTAGGATTAAATGTCA
GGAATTGTGAAAAAGTGAGTTTAAATGTATTTGGCTAAGGTGTATGTAAACTTCCGACTTCAACTGTATA
GGGATCCGCTTCCTCGCTCACTGACTCGCTGCGCTCGGTCGTTCGGCTGCGGCGAGCGGTATCAGCTCAC
TCAAAGGCGGTAATACGGTTATCCACAGAATCAGGGGATAACGCAGGAAAGAACATGTGAGCAAAAGGCC
AGCAAAAGGCCAGGAACCGTAAAAAGGCCGCGTTGCTGGCGTTTTTCCATAGGCTCCGCCCCCCTGACGA
GCATCACAAAAATCGACGCTCAAGTCAGAGGTGGCGAAACCCGACAGGACTATAAAGATACCAGGCGTTT
CCCCCTGGAAGCTCCCTCGTGCGCTCTCCTGTTCCGACCCTGCCGCTTACCGGATACCTGTCCGCCTTTC
TCCCTTCGGGAAGCGTGGCGCTTTCTCATAGCTCACGCTGTAGGTATCTCAGTTCGGTGTAGGTCGTTCG
CTCCAAGCTGGGCTGTGTGCACGAACCCCCCGTTCAGCCCGACCGCTGCGCCTTATCCGGTAACTATCGT
CTTGAGTCCAACCCGGTAAGACACGACTTATCGCCACTGGCAGCAGCCACTGGTAACAGGATTAGCAGAG
CGAGGTATGTAGGCGGTGCTACAGAGTTCTTGAAGTGGTGGCCTAACTACGGCTACACTAGAAGAACAGT
ATTTGGTATCTGCGCTCTGCTGAAGCCAGTTACCTTCGGAAAAAGAGTTGGTAGCTCTTGATCCGGCAAA
CAAACCACCGCTGGTAGCGGTGGTTTTTTTGTTTGCAAGCAGCAGATTACGCGCAGAAAAAAAGGATCTC
AAGAAGATCCTTTGATCTTTTCTACGGGGTCTGACGCTCAGTGGAACGAAAACTCACGTTAAGGGATTTT
GGTCATGAGATTATCAAAAAGGATCTTCACCTAGATCCTTTTAAATTAAAAATGAAGTTTTAAATCAATC
TAAAGTATATATGAGTAAACTTGGTCTGACAGTTACCAATGCTTAATCAGTGAGGCACCTATCTCAGCGA
TCTGTCTATTTCGTTCATCCATAGTTGCCTGACTCCCCGTCGTGTAGATAACTACGATACGGGAGGGCTT
ACCATCTGGCCCCAGTGCTGCAATGATACCGCGAGACCCACGCTCACCGGCTCCAGATTTATCAGCAATA
AACCAGCCAGCCGGAAGGGCCGAGCGCAGAAGTGGTCCTGCAACTTTATCCGCCTCCATCCAGTCTATTA
ATTGTTGCCGGGAAGCTAGAGTAAGTAGTTCGCCAGTTAATAGTTTGCGCAACGTTGTTGCCATTGCTAC
AGGCATCGTGGTGTCACGCTCGTCGTTTGGTATGGCTTCATTCAGCTCCGGTTCCCAACGATCAAGGCGA
GTTACATGATCCCCCATGTTGTGCAAAAAAGCGGTTAGCTCCTTCGGTCCTCCGATCGTTGTCAGAAGTA
AGTTGGCCGCAGTGTTATCACTCATGGTTATGGCAGCACTGCATAATTCTCTTACTGTCATGCCATCCGT
AAGATGCTTTTCTGTGACTGGTGAGTACTCAACCAAGTCATTCTGAGAATAGTGTATGCGGCGACCGAGT
TGCTCTTGCCCGGCGTCAATACGGGATAATACCGCGCCACATAGCAGAACTTTAAAAGTGCTCATCATTG
GAAAACGTTCTTCGGGGCGAAAACTCTCAAGGATCTTACCGCTGTTGAGATCCAGTTCGATGTAACCCAC
TCGTGCACCCAACTGATCTTCAGCATCTTTTACTTTCACCAGCGTTTCTGGGTGAGCAAAAACAGGAAGG
CAAAATGCCGCAAAAAAGGGAATAAGGGCGACACGGAAATGTTGAATACTCATACTCTTCCTTTTTCAAT
ATTATTGAAGCATTTATCAGGGTTATTGTCTCATGAGCGGATACATATTTGAATGTATTTAGAAAAATAA
ACAAATAGGGGTTCCGCGCACATTTCCCCGAAAAGTGCCACCTGATGCGGTGTGAAATACCGCACAGATG
CGTAAGGAGAAAATACCGCATCAGGAAATTGTAAGCGTTAATATTTTGTTAAAATT
Features (pLannotate 1.2.2; 21 found; start..end, strand, type, name):
    299..320     -  promoter       SV40 promoter (fragment): SV40 enhancer and early promoter
    324..548     -  polyA_signal   bGH poly(A) signal: bovine growth hormone polyadenylation signal
    570..586     -  misc_feature   MCS (fragment): pBluescript multiple cloning site
    587..1175    -  misc_feature   WPRE: woodchuck hepatitis virus posttranscriptional regulatory element
   1232..2582    -  CDS            GCaMP6f (fragment): improved fluorescent protein-based calcium sensor (Chen et al., 2013)
   2583..2642    -  CDS            KCNJ2 (fragment): KCNJ2_HUMAN - Also known as IRK1. Experimental evidence at protein level: Swiss-Prot protein existence level 1. Probably participates in establishing action potential waveform and excitability of neuronal and muscle tissues. Inward rectifier potassium channels are characterized by a greater tendency to allow potassium to flow into the cell rather than out of it. Their voltage dependence is regulated by the concentration of extracellular potassium; as external potassium is raised, the voltage range of the channel opening shifts to more positive voltages. The inward rectification is mainly due t
   2676..3446    -  CDS            Arch: light-driven proton pump archaerhodopsin-3 from Halorubrum sodomense (Chow et al., 2010)
   3514..3591    -  CDS            HBB (fragment): HBB_LEPEU - Experimental evidence at protein level: Swiss-Prot protein existence level 1. Involved in oxygen transport from the lung to the various peripheral tissues. From Lepus europaeus (European hare).
   3589..4605    -  intron         chimeric intron: chimera between introns from chicken β-actin and rabbit β-globin
   4606..4882    -  promoter       chicken β-actin promoter: No description available
   4884..5263    -  enhancer       CMV enhancer: human cytomegalovirus immediate early enhancer
   5723..5783    -  promoter       EF-1α core promoter (fragment): core promoter for human elongation factor EF-1α
   6434..7135    +  CDS            dTomato: dTomato is a basic (constitutively fluorescent) orange fluorescent protein published in 2004, derived from Discosoma sp.. It is reported to be a somewhat slowly-maturing dimer with low acid sensitivity.
   7202..7801    +  CDS            PuroR: puromycin N-acetyltransferase; pac from Streptomyces alboniger; confers resistance to puromycin
   7815..7895    +  CDS            HBB (fragment): HBB_PONPY - Experimental evidence at transcript level: Swiss-Prot protein existence level 2. Involved in oxygen transport from the lung to the various peripheral tissues. From Pongo pygmaeus (Bornean orangutan).
   7966..8021    +  polyA_signal   β-globin poly(A) signal: rabbit β-globin polyadenylation signal (Gil and Proudfoot, 1987)
   8584..9172    -  rep_origin     ori: high-copy-number ColE1/pMB1/pBR322/pUC origin of replication
   9343..10203   -  CDS            AmpR: β-lactamase; bla; confers resistance to ampicillin, carbenicillin, and related antibiotics
  10204..10308   -  promoter       AmpR promoter: bla
  10335..10385   +  misc_feature   bom (fragment): basis of mobility region from pBR322
  10386..10416   -  rep_origin     M13 ori (fragment): M13 bacteriophage origin of replication; arrow indicates direction of (+) strand synthesis
