[The description below was written by a language model from this plasmid's Addgene catalogue record and pLannotate feature annotations shown in this document.]
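Description:
pSB-XPRESSO-CaViar is a 10.4 kb mammalian expression plasmid built on a pUC19 backbone and designed as a Sleeping Beauty transposon donor in the XPRESSO system, a modular anti-silencing vector format developed for durable transgene overexpression in human pluripotent stem cells. In bacteria it is maintained through the high-copy ColE1/pUC origin and selected with ampicillin via the bla gene and its native promoter. The Sleeping Beauty inverted repeats and any dedicated anti-silencing element are not called out in the automated feature table, so their positions cannot be stated from the record. Integration would require a transposase supplied separately, since no transposase gene is annotated.

The payload is CaViar, a dual voltage and calcium indicator made by fusing QuasAr2, annotated here as an archaerhodopsin-3 (Arch) derived sequence, to the calcium sensor GCaMP6f. A short KCNJ2 (Kir2.1) fragment lies between the two, most likely a membrane trafficking motif. The catalogue entry lists an N-terminal V5 tag, and the insert sits between two retained SfiI sites, allowing cassette exchange. Expression is driven by the CAG promoter (CMV enhancer, chicken β-actin promoter and chimeric intron), with a WPRE to enhance transcript expression and a bGH polyadenylation signal. A second cassette in the opposite orientation encodes dTomato followed by puromycin N-acetyltransferase, terminated by a rabbit β-globin poly(A) signal. Only a fragment of the EF-1α core promoter is annotated upstream of it, so its promoter is not fully defined. This cassette allows fluorescent identification and puromycin selection of stably transposed cells. The construct suits simultaneous optical recording of membrane potential and calcium transients in stem cell-derived excitable cells.
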