Addgene plasmid #237299: pSB-XPRESSO-CaViar
Purpose: Sleeping Beauty XPRESSO vector for CaViar expression
Depositing lab: Lior Gepstein. Depositing organization: Technion - Israel Institute of Technology. Publication: XPRESSO: Rapid genetic engineering of human pluripotent stem cells for durable overexpression using a modular anti-silencing vector. Wexler Y, Grinstein H, Huber I, Glatstein S, Ghiringhelli M, Edri O, Landesberg M, Shiff D, Arbel G, Rosh I, Choudhary A, Stern S, Gepstein L. Stem Cell Reports. 2025 Aug 19:102603. doi: 10.1016/j.stemcr.2025.102603. PubMed 40845851.
Backbone
  Vector backbone: pUC19
  Backbone size w/o insert (bp): 8050
  Total vector size (bp): 10416
  Vector type: Mammalian Expression
  Selectable markers: Puromycin
Growth in bacteria
  Bacterial resistance: Ampicillin, 100 μg/mL
  Growth temperature: 37°C
  Growth strain: NEB Stable
  Copy number: High Copy
Gene/Insert
  Gene/Insert name: CaViar (alt name: QuasAr2 + GCaMP6f)
  Insert size (bp): 2256
  Promoter: CAG
  Tag / fusion protein: V5 (N terminal on insert)
  Cloning method: Restriction Enzyme; 5′ cloning site SfiI (not destroyed); 3′ cloning site SfiI (not destroyed)
  Sequencing primers: 5′ GCAACGTGCTGGTTATTGTG; 3′ CATAGCGTAAAAGGAGCAACA
Resource information
  A portion of this plasmid was derived from a plasmid made by: Kowarz et al. Addgene plasmid #60513. Dempsey et al. Addgene plasmid #72303
Terms and licenses: Academic/Nonprofit Terms; Industry Terms: Not Available to Industry
How to cite: pSB-XPRESSO-CaViar was a gift from Lior Gepstein (Addgene plasmid # 237299 ; http://n2t.net/addgene:237299 ; RRID:Addgene_237299)
